Addgene plasmid #220471: pSliceRep_B_miR-196a.M3
Purpose: Dual luciferase reporter for RNAi, with target site within a tunable ORF (version B)
Depositing lab: David Bartel. Depositing organization: Whitehead Institute for Biomedical Research. Publication: The guide-RNA sequence dictates the slicing kinetics and conformational dynamics of the Argonaute silencing complex. Wang PY, Bartel DP. Mol Cell. 2024 Jul 10:S1097-2765(24)00533-1. doi: 10.1016/j.molcel.2024.06.026. PubMed 39025072.
Backbone
  Vector backbone: pBI-CMV1
  Backbone manufacturer: Clontech
  Total vector size (bp): 6536
  Modifications to backbone: Added FLuc and IRES-NanoLuc-PEST degron
  Vector type: Mammalian Expression
Growth in bacteria
  Bacterial resistance: Ampicillin, 100 μg/mL
  Growth temperature: 37°C
  Growth strain: DH5alpha
  Copy number: High Copy
Gene/Insert
  Gene/Insert name: SUMO_Eu1
  Species: Synthetic
  Insert size (bp): 426
  Promoter: Minimal CMV
  Tag / fusion protein: 3xHA (N terminal on insert)
  Cloning method: Gibson Cloning
  Sequencing primers: 5′ GTTTGACTCACGGGGATTTCC
Terms and licenses: Academic/Nonprofit Terms; Industry Terms: Not Available to Industry
Depositor comments: Please visit https://doi.org/10.1101/2023.10.15.562437 for bioRxiv preprint.
How to cite: pSliceRep_B_miR-196a.M3 was a gift from David Bartel (Addgene plasmid # 220471 ; http://n2t.net/addgene:220471 ; RRID:Addgene_220471)
