[The description below was written by a language model from this plasmid's Addgene catalogue record and pLannotate feature annotations shown in this document.]
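Description:
pSliceRep_B_miR-196a.M3 is a 6,536 bp mammalian expression plasmid built on the bidirectional pBI-CMV1 backbone. It serves as a dual-luciferase reporter for RNAi, in which the small-RNA target site lies within a "tunable" open reading frame (design version B). It is propagated in E. coli at high copy from a ColE1/pUC-type origin, with ampicillin selection through the β-lactamase gene and its native promoter. No mammalian selection marker is annotated, which fits transient transfection use.

A central CMV enhancer drives two divergent transcription units. In one direction, a CMV promoter expresses the listed insert, a synthetic 426 bp SUMO_Eu1 coding sequence with an N-terminal 3xHA tag. The annotation software detects it only as a SUMO-like fragment. An iron response element is annotated in the 5′ leader upstream of this ORF. It could plausibly provide the means of tuning translation, although the record does not say so.

Downstream on the same transcript, an EMCV IRES directs cap-independent translation of NanoLuc fused to hCL1 and PEST degrons, followed by an SV40 polyadenylation signal. The degrons shorten the reporter's half-life, so the NanoLuc signal closely tracks current mRNA levels. In the opposite direction, a minimal CMV promoter drives firefly luciferase (luc+) with its own SV40 poly(A) signal, giving an internal normalization control from the same plasmid.

The name implies a site matched to miR-196a, with "M3" presumably denoting a particular variant, but the target site is not annotated and its exact position and sequence are not described. Argonaute-mediated slicing of the reporter transcript would be expected to lower NanoLuc relative to firefly luciferase, which is consistent with the associated work on guide-RNA-dependent slicing kinetics.
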