Features (pLannotate 1.2.2; 17 found; start..end, strand, type, name):
      7..370     +  enhancer       CMV enhancer: human cytomegalovirus immediate early enhancer
    371..574     +  promoter       CMV promoter: human cytomegalovirus (CMV) immediate early promoter
    635..669     +  ncRNA          IRE I: Accession: RF00037 - Iron response element I
    829..1113    +  CDS            SUMO1 (fragment): SUMO1_ORYSJ - Also known as SMT3, SUM1. Experimental evidence at protein level: Swiss-Prot protein existence level 1. Ubiquitin-like protein which can be covalently attached to target lysines as a monomer. Does not seem to be involved in protein degradation and may function as an antagonist of ubiquitin in the degradation process (By similarity). From Oryza sativa subsp. japonica (Rice).
   1239..1701    +  misc_feature   IRES: internal ribosome entry site (IRES) of the encephalomyocarditis virus (EMCV)
   1727..2239    +  CDS            Nluc: NanoLuc® luciferase human codon-optimized
   2249..2296    +  CDS            hCL1: non-ORF yeast peptide conferring ubiquitin-dependent degradation human codon-optimized
   2303..2419    +  CDS            hPEST: PEST degradation sequence from mouse ornithine decarboxylase human codon-optimized
   2455..2538    +  CDS            large T antigen (fragment): large T antigen from SV40 (simian virus 40)
   2561..2642    +  polyA_signal   SV40 poly(A) signal: SV40 polyadenylation signal
   2824..3412    -  rep_origin     ori: high-copy-number ColE1/pMB1/pBR322/pUC origin of replication
   3583..4443    -  CDS            AmpR: β-lactamase; bla; confers resistance to ampicillin, carbenicillin, and related antibiotics
   4444..4548    -  promoter       AmpR promoter: bla
   4581..4662    -  polyA_signal   SV40 poly(A) signal: SV40 polyadenylation signal
   4685..4768    -  CDS            large T antigen (fragment): large T antigen from SV40 (simian virus 40)
   4785..6437    -  CDS            luciferase: firefly luciferase; luc+; enhanced luc+ version of the luciferase gene
   6491..6525    -  promoter       minimal CMV promoter (fragment): human cytomegalovirus (CMV) immediate early promoter
>Addgene plasmid #220471 | pSliceRep_B_miR-196a.M3 | addgene full sequence | sequence record 443342 | Addgene NGS Result
CTCGAGTAGTTATTAATAGTAATCAATTACGGGGTCATTAGTTCATAGCCCATATATGGAGTTCCGCGTT
ACATAACTTACGGTAAATGGCCCGCCTGGCTGACCGCCCAACGACCCCCGCCCATTGACGTCAATAATGA
CGTATGTTCCCATAGTAACGCCAATAGGGACTTTCCATTGACGTCAATGGGTGGAGTATTTACGGTAAAC
TGCCCACTTGGCAGTACATCAAGTGTATCATATGCCAAGTACGCCCCCTATTGACGTCAATGACGGTAAA
TGGCCCGCCTGGCATTATGCCCAGTACATGACCTTATGGGACTTTCCTACTTGGCAGTATATCTACGTAT
TAGTCATCGCTATTACCATGGTGATGCGGTTTTGGCAGTACATCAATGGGCGTGGATAGCGGTTTGACTC
ACGGGGATTTCCAAGTCTCCACCCCATTGACGTCAATGGGAGTTTGTTTTGGCACCAAAATCAACGGGAC
TTTCCAAAATGTCGTAACAACTCCGCCCCATTGACGCAAATGGGCGGTAGGCGTGTACGGTGGGAGGTCT
ATATAAGCAGAGCTGGTTTAGTGAACCGTCAGATCCGCTAGGGATCCTCTAGTCAGCTGACGCGTGCTAG
CGCGGGGGTTTCCTGCTTCAACAGTGCTTGGACGGAACCCGAGCTTACGTAGCCACCATGGCGTATCCAT
ATGATGTTCCAGATTATGCTGGAGGTTCTTCATACCCCTATGATGTGCCTGACTACGCTGGCAGCGCCGG
ATACCCTTATGATGTGCCTGATTATGCTACCCAAAAACATGCAATTACCTACGGATCTGCTGCGGGTGGC
GAAGAAGATAAGAAACCGGCAGGTGGCGAAGGTGGCGGTGCCCATATCAACCTGAAAGTGAAAGGTCAAG
ACGGCAACGAAGTCTTTTTCCGCATCAAACGTTCTACCCAGCTGAAAAAGCTGATGAACGCATACTGTGA
CCGTCAGTCTGTAGACATGAAGGCAATTGCTTTCCTCTTTAAGGGTCGTCGCCTACGTGCGGAAAGGACC
CCGGATGAACTGGAAATGGAAGATGGCGACGAAATCGACGCAATGCTGCACCAGACTGGAGGCGGATCCT
AACCGCGGCCCCTCTCCCTCCCCCCCCCTAACGTTACTGGCCGAAGCCGCTTGGAATAAGGCCGGTGTGC
GTTTGTCTATATGTTATTTTCCACCATATTGCCGTCTTTTGGCAATGTGAGGGCCCGGAAACCTGGCCCT
GTCTTCTTGACGAGCATTCCTAGGGGTCTTTCCCCTCTCGCCAAAGGAATGCAAGGTCTGTTGAATGTCG
TGAAGGAAGCAGTTCCTCTGGAAGCTTCTTGAAGACAAACAACGTCTGTAGCGACCCTTTGCAGGCAGCG
GAACCCCCCACCTGGCGACAGGTGCCTCTGCGGCCAAAAGCCACGTGTATAAGATACACCTGCAAAGGCG
GCACAACCCCAGTGCCACGTTGTGAGTTGGATAGTTGTGGAAAGAGTCAAATGGCTCTCCTCAAGCGTAT
TCAACAAGGGGCTGAAGGATGCCCAGAAGGTACCCCATTGTATGGGATCTGATCTGGGGCCTCGGTGCAC
ATGCTTTACATGTGTTTAGTCGAGGTTAAAAAAACGTCTAGGCCCCCCGAACCACGGGGACGTGGTTTTC
CTTTGAAAAACACGATGATAATATGGCCACAACCTACGTAGCCACCATGGTCTTCACACTCGAAGATTTC
GTTGGGGACTGGCGACAGACAGCCGGCTACAACCTGGACCAAGTCCTTGAACAGGGAGGTGTGTCCAGTT
TGTTTCAGAATCTCGGGGTGTCCGTAACTCCGATCCAAAGGATTGTCCTGAGCGGTGAAAATGGGCTGAA
GATCGACATCCATGTCATCATCCCGTATGAAGGTCTGAGCGGCGACCAAATGGGCCAGATCGAAAAAATT
TTTAAGGTGGTGTACCCTGTGGATGATCATCACTTTAAGGTGATCCTGCACTATGGCACACTGGTAATCG
ACGGGGTTACGCCGAACATGATCGACTATTTCGGACGGCCGTATGAAGGCATCGCCGTGTTCGACGGCAA
AAAGATCACTGTAACAGGGACCCTGTGGAACGGCAACAAAATTATCGACGAGCGCCTGATCAACCCCGAC
GGCTCCCTGCTGTTCCGAGTAACCATCAACGGAGTGACCGGCTGGCGGCTGTGCGAACGCATTCTGGCGG
GATCGGGAGCTTGCAAGAACTGGTTCAGTAGCTTAAGCCACTTTGTGATCCACCTTAACAGCCACGGCTT
CCCTCCCGAGGTGGAGGAGCAGGCCGCCGGCACCCTGCCCATGAGCTGCGCCCAGGAGAGCGGCATGGAT
AGACACCCTGCTGCTTGCGCCAGCGCCAGGATCAACGTCCCGCATCGATAAGCTTGTCGACGATATCTCC
AGAGGATCATAATCAGCCATACCACATTTGTAGAGGTTTTACTTGCTTTAAAAAACCTCCCACACCTCCC
CCTGAACCTGAAACATAAAATGAATGCAATTGTTGTTGTTAACTTGTTTATTGCAGCTTATAATGGTTAC
AAATAAAGCAATAGCATCACAAATTTCACAAATAAAGCATTTTTTTCACTGCCCCGAGCTTCCTCGCTCA
CTGACTCGCTGCGCTCGGTCGTTCGGCTGCGGCGAGCGGTATCAGCTCACTCAAAGGCGGTAATACGGTT
ATCCACAGAATCAGGGGATAACGCAGGAAAGAACATGTGAGCAAAAGGCCAGCAAAAGGCCAGGAACCGT
AAAAAGGCCGCGTTGCTGGCGTTTTTCCATAGGCTCCGCCCCCCTGACGAGCATCACAAAAATCGACGCT
CAAGTCAGAGGTGGCGAAACCCGACAGGACTATAAAGATACCAGGCGTTTCCCCCTGGAAGCTCCCTCGT
GCGCTCTCCTGTTCCGACCCTGCCGCTTACCGGATACCTGTCCGCCTTTCTCCCTTCGGGAAGCGTGGCG
CTTTCTCATAGCTCACGCTGTAGGTATCTCAGTTCGGTGTAGGTCGTTCGCTCCAAGCTGGGCTGTGTGC
ACGAACCCCCCGTTCAGCCCGACCGCTGCGCCTTATCCGGTAACTATCGTCTTGAGTCCAACCCGGTAAG
ACACGACTTATCGCCACTGGCAGCAGCCACTGGTAACAGGATTAGCAGAGCGAGGTATGTAGGCGGTGCT
ACAGAGTTCTTGAAGTGGTGGCCTAACTACGGCTACACTAGAAGAACAGTATTTGGTATCTGCGCTCTGC
TGAAGCCAGTTACCTTCGGAAAAAGAGTTGGTAGCTCTTGATCCGGCAAACAAACCACCGCTGGTAGCGG
TGGTTTTTTTGTTTGCAAGCAGCAGATTACGCGCAGAAAAAAAGGATCTCAAGAAGATCCTTTGATCTTT
TCTACGGGGTCTGACGCTCAGTGGAACGAAAACTCACGTTAAGGGATTTTGGTCATGAGATTATCAAAAA
GGATCTTCACCTAGATCCTTTTAAATTAAAAATGAAGTTTTAAATCAATCTAAAGTATATATGAGTAAAC
TTGGTCTGACAGTTACCAATGCTTAATCAGTGAGGCACCTATCTCAGCGATCTGTCTATTTCGTTCATCC
ATAGTTGCCTGACTCCCCGTCGTGTAGATAACTACGATACGGGAGGGCTTACCATCTGGCCCCAGTGCTG
CAATGATACCGCGAGACCCACGCTCACCGGCTCCAGATTTATCAGCAATAAACCAGCCAGCCGGAAGGGC
CGAGCGCAGAAGTGGTCCTGCAACTTTATCCGCCTCCATCCAGTCTATTAATTGTTGCCGGGAAGCTAGA
GTAAGTAGTTCGCCAGTTAATAGTTTGCGCAACGTTGTTGCCATTGCTACAGGCATCGTGGTGTCACGCT
CGTCGTTTGGTATGGCTTCATTCAGCTCCGGTTCCCAACGATCAAGGCGAGTTACATGATCCCCCATGTT
GTGCAAAAAAGCGGTTAGCTCCTTCGGTCCTCCGATCGTTGTCAGAAGTAAGTTGGCCGCAGTGTTATCA
CTCATGGTTATGGCAGCACTGCATAATTCTCTTACTGTCATGCCATCCGTAAGATGCTTTTCTGTGACTG
GTGAGTACTCAACCAAGTCATTCTGAGAATAGTGTATGCGGCGACCGAGTTGCTCTTGCCCGGCGTCAAC
ACGGGATAATACCGCGCCACATAGCAGAACTTTAAAAGTGCTCATCATTGGAAAACGTTCTTCGGGGCGA
AAACTCTCAAGGATCTTACCGCTGTTGAGATCCAGTTCGATGTAACCCACTCGTGCACCCAACTGATCTT
CAGCATCTTTTACTTTCACCAGCGTTTCTGGGTGAGCAAAAACAGGAAGGCAAAATGCCGCAAAAAAGGG
AATAAGGGCGACACGGAAATGTTGAATACTCATACTCTTCCTTTTTCAATATTATTGAAGCATTTATCAG
GGTTATTGTCTCATGAGCGGATACATATTTGAATGTATTTAGAAAAATAAACAAATAGGGGTTCCGCGCA
CATTTCCCCGAAAAGTGCCACCTGACGTCGGCAGTGAAAAAAATGCTTTATTTGTGAAATTTGTGATGCT
ATTGCTTTATTTGTAACCATTATAAGCTGCAATAAACAAGTTAACAACAACAATTGCATTCATTTTATGT
TTCAGGTTCAGGGGGAGGTGTGGGAGGTTTTTTAAAGCAAGTAAAACCTCTACAAATGTGGTATGGCTGA
TTATGATCCTCTAGACTGCAGCCTTTACACGGCGATCTTTCCGCCCTTCTTGGCCTTTATGAGGATCTCT
CTGATTTTTCTTGCGTCGAGTTTTCCGGTAAGACCTTTCGGTACTTCGTCCACAAACACAACTCCTCCGC
GCAACTTTTTCGCGGTTGTTACTTGACTGGCGACGTAATCCACGATCTCTTTTTCCGTCATCGTCTTTCC
GTGCTCCAAAACAACAACGGCGGCGGGAAGTTCACCGGCGTCATCGTCGGGAAGACCTGCGACACCTGCG
TCGAAGATGTTGGGGTGTTGGAGCAAGATGGATTCCAATTCAGCGGGAGCCACCTGATAGCCTTTGTACT
TAATCAGAGACTTCAGGCGGTCAACGATGAAGAAGTGTTCGTCTTCGTCCCAGTAAGCTATGTCTCCAGA
ATGTAGCCATCCATCCTTGTCAATCAAGGCGTTGGTCGCTTCCGGATTGTTTACATAACCGGACATAATC
ATAGGACCTCTCACACACAGTTCGCCTCTTTGATTAACGCCCAGCGTTTTCCCGGTATCCAGATCCACAA
CCTTCGCTTCAAAAAATGGAACAACTTTACCGACCGCGCCCGGTTTATCATCCCCCTCGGGTGTAATCAG
AATAGCTGATGTAGTCTCAGTGAGCCCATATCCTTGCCTGATACCTGGCAGATGGAACCTCTTGGCAACC
GCTTCCCCGACTTCCTTAGAGAGGGGAGCGCCACCAGAAGCAATTTCGTGTAAATTAGATAAATCGTATT
TGTCAATCAGAGTGCTTTTGGCGAAGAAGGAGAATAGGGTTGGCACCAGCAGCGCACTTTGAATCTTGTA
ATCCTGAAGGCTCCTCAGAAACAGCTCTTCTTCAAATCTATACATTAAGACGACTCGAAATCCACATATC
AAATATCCGAGTGTAGTAAACATTCCAAAACCGTGATGGAATGGAACAACACTTAAAATCGCAGTATCCG
GAATGATTTGATTGCCAAAAATAGGATCTCTGGCATGCGAGAATCTCACGCAGGCAGTTCTATGAGGCAG
AGCGACACCTTTAGGCAGACCAGTAGATCCAGAGGAGTTCATGATCAGTGCAATTGTCTTGTCCCTATCG
AAGGACTCTGGCACAAAATCGTATTCATTAAAACCGGGAGGTAGATGAGATGTGACGAACGTGTACATCG
ACTGAAATCCCTGGTAATCCGTTTTAGAATCCATGATAATAATTTTTTGGATGATTGGGAGCTTTTTTTG
CACGTTCAAAATTTTTTGCAACCCCTTTTTGGAAACGAACACCACGGTAGGCTGCGAAATGCCCATACTG
TTGAGCAATTCACGTTCATTATAAATGTCGTTCGCGGGCGCAACTGCAACTCCGATAAATAACGCGCCCA
ACACCGGCATAAAGAATTGAAGAGAGTTTTCACTGCATACGACGATTCTGTGATTTGTATTCAGCCCATA
TCGTTTCATAGCTTCTGCCAACCGAACGGACATTTCGAAGTACTCAGCGTAAGTGATGTCCACCTCGATA
TGTGCATCTGTAAAAGCAATTGTTCCAGGAACCAGGGCGTATCTCTTCATAGCCTTATGCAGTTGCTCTC
CAGCGGTTCCATCTTCCAGCGGATAGAATGGCGCCGGGCCTTTCTTTATGTTTTTGGCGTCTTCCATCCC
GCGGCATATGACCGGTGAATTCTCCAGGCGATCTGACGGTTCACTAAACGAGCTCTGCTTATATAGGCCT
CCCACCGTACACGCCACCTCGACATA
